LOCUS       Exported 7542 bp ds-DNA circular SYN 12-MAY-2021
DEFINITION  synthetic circular DNA
ACCESSION   .
VERSION     .
KEYWORDS    FUW-tetO-lox-hOCT4
SOURCE      synthetic DNA construct
  ORGANISM  synthetic DNA construct
REFERENCE   1 (bases 1 to 7542)
  AUTHORS   Frank Soldner, Dirk Hockemeyer, Caroline Beard, Qing Gao, George W.
            Bell, Elizabeth G. Cook, Gunnar Hargus, Alexandra Blak, Oliver
            Cooper, Maisam Mitalipova, Ole Isacson, Rudolf Jaenisch
  TITLE     Parkinson's Disease Patient-Derived Induced Pluripotent Stem Cells
            Free of Viral Reprogramming Factors
  JOURNAL   Cell, Volume 136, Issue 5, 964-977, 6 March 2009
REFERENCE   2 (bases 1 to 7542)
  AUTHORS   .
  TITLE     Direct Submission
  JOURNAL   Exported May 12, 2021 from SnapGene Server 1.1.58
            http://www.snapgene.com
FEATURES             Location/Qualifiers
     source          1..7542
                     /organism="synthetic DNA construct"
                     /mol_type="other DNA"
     enhancer        6..385
                     /label=CMV enhancer
                     /note="human cytomegalovirus immediate early enhancer"
     promoter        387..585
                     /label=CMV promoter
                     /note="human cytomegalovirus (CMV) immediate early
                     promoter"
     primer_bind     540..560
                     /label=CMV-F
                     /note="Human CMV immediate early promoter, forward primer"
     LTR             603..783
                     /label=5' LTR (truncated)
                     /note="truncated 5' long terminal repeat (LTR) from HIV-1"
     misc_feature    830..955
                     /label=HIV-1 Psi
                     /note="packaging signal of human immunodeficiency virus
                     type 1"
     misc_feature    1448..1681
                     /label=RRE
                     /note="The Rev response element (RRE) of HIV-1 allows for
                     Rev-dependent mRNA export from the nucleus to the
                     cytoplasm."
     CDS             1866..1910
                     /codon_start=1
                     /product="antigenic peptide corresponding to amino acids
                     655 to 669 of the HIV envelope protein gp41 (Lutje Hulsik
                     et al., 2013)"
                     /label=gp41 peptide
                     /note="recognized by the 2H10 single-chain llama nanobody"
                     /translation="KNEQELLELDKWASL"
     misc_feature    2208..2325
                     /label=cPPT/CTS
                     /note="central polypurine tract and central termination
                     sequence of HIV-1"
     protein_bind    2384..2654
                     /label=tetracycline response element
                     /bound_moiety="tetracycline repressor TetR"
                     /note="contains seven copies of the tetracycline operator
                     tetO"
     promoter        2687..2724
                     /label=minimal CMV promoter
                     /note="human cytomegalovirus (CMV) immediate early
                     promoter"
     primer_bind     2721..2745
                     /label=LNCX
                     /note="Human CMV promoter, forward primer"
     misc_feature    3931..4519
                     /label=WPRE
                     /note="woodchuck hepatitis virus posttranscriptional
                     regulatory element"
     primer_bind     complement(3984..4004)
                     /label=WPRE-R
                     /note="WPRE, reverse primer"
     CDS             complement(4402..4413)
                     /codon_start=1
                     /product="Factor Xa recognition and cleavage site"
                     /label=Factor Xa site
                     /translation="IEGR"
     primer_bind     complement(4522..4538)
                     /label=KS primer
                     /note="common sequencing primer, one of multiple similar
                     variants"
     primer_bind     complement(4523..4539)
                     /label=pBluescriptKS
                     /note="For pBluescript vector"
     protein_bind    complement(5043..5076)
                     /label=loxP
                     /bound_moiety="Cre recombinase"
                     /note="Cre-mediated recombination occurs in the 8-bp core
                     sequence (GCATACAT)."
     LTR             5090..5270
                     /label=5' LTR (truncated)
                     /note="truncated 5' long terminal repeat (LTR) from HIV-1"
     primer_bind     complement(5296..5313)
                     /label=BGH-rev
                     /note="Bovine growth hormone terminator, reverse primer.
                     Also called BGH reverse"
     polyA_signal    5302..5413
                     /label=bGH poly(A) signal
                     /note="bovine growth hormone polyadenylation signal"
     rep_origin      complement(5559..6147)
                     /direction=LEFT
                     /label=ori
                     /note="high-copy-number ColE1/pMB1/pBR322/pUC origin of
                     replication"
     primer_bind     complement(5639..5658)
                     /label=pBR322ori-F
                     /note="pBR322 origin, forward primer"
     CDS             complement(6318..7178)
                     /codon_start=1
                     /gene="bla"
                     /product="beta-lactamase"
                     /label=AmpR
                     /note="confers resistance to ampicillin, carbenicillin, and
                     related antibiotics"
                     /translation="MSIQHFRVALIPFFAAFCLPVFAHPETLVKVKDAEDQLGARVGYI
                     ELDLNSGKILESFRPEERFPMMSTFKVLLCGAVLSRIDAGQEQLGRRIHYSQNDLVEYS
                     PVTEKHLTDGMTVRELCSAAITMSDNTAANLLLTTIGGPKELTAFLHNMGDHVTRLDRW
                     EPELNEAIPNDERDTTMPVAMATTLRKLLTGELLTLASRQQLIDWMEADKVAGPLLRSA
                     LPAGWFIADKSGAGERGSRGIIAALGPDGKPSRIVVIYTTGSQATMDERNRQIAEIGAS
                     LIKHW"
     primer_bind     6941..6960
                     /label=Amp-R
                     /note="Ampicillin resistance gene, reverse primer"
     promoter        complement(7179..7283)
                     /gene="bla"
                     /label=AmpR promoter
     primer_bind     complement(7358..7377)
                     /label=pRS-marker
                     /note="pRS vectors, use to sequence yeast selectable
                     marker"
ORIGIN
        1 gcgttgacat tgattattga ctagttatta atagtaatca attacggggt cattagttca
       61 tagcccatat atggagttcc gcgttacata acttacggta aatggcccgc ctggctgacc
      121 gcccaacgac ccccgcccat tgacgtcaat aatgacgtat gttcccatag taacgccaat
      181 agggactttc cattgacgtc aatgggtgga gtatttacgg taaactgccc acttggcagt
      241 acatcaagtg tatcatatgc caagtacgcc ccctattgac gtcaatgacg gtaaatggcc
      301 cgcctggcat tatgcccagt acatgacctt atgggacttt cctacttggc agtacatcta
      361 cgtattagtc atcgctatta ccatggtgat gcggttttgg cagtacatca atgggcgtgg
      421 atagcggttt gactcacggg gatttccaag tctccacccc attgacgtca atgggagttt
      481 gttttggcac caaaatcaac gggactttcc aaaatgtcgt aacaactccg ccccattgac
      541 gcaaatgggc ggtaggcgtg tacggtggga ggtctatata agcagcgcgt tttgcctgta
      601 ctgggtctct ctggttagac cagatctgag cctgggagct ctctggctaa ctagggaacc
      661 cactgcttaa gcctcaataa agcttgcctt gagtgcttca agtagtgtgt gcccgtctgt
      721 tgtgtgactc tggtaactag agatccctca gaccctttta gtcagtgtgg aaaatctcta
      781 gcagtggcgc ccgaacaggg acttgaaagc gaaagggaaa ccagaggagc tctctcgacg
      841 caggactcgg cttgctgaag cgcgcacggc aagaggcgag gggcggcgac tggtgagtac
      901 gccaaaaatt ttgactagcg gaggctagaa ggagagagat gggtgcgaga gcgtcagtat
      961 taagcggggg agaattagat cgcgatggga aaaaattcgg ttaaggccag ggggaaagaa
     1021 aaaatataaa ttaaaacata tagtatgggc aagcagggag ctagaacgat tcgcagttaa
     1081 tcctggcctg ttagaaacat cagaaggctg tagacaaata ctgggacagc tacaaccatc
     1141 ccttcagaca ggatcagaag aacttagatc attatataat acagtagcaa ccctctattg
     1201 tgtgcatcaa aggatagaga taaaagacac caaggaagct ttagacaaga tagaggaaga
     1261 gcaaaacaaa agtaagacca ccgcacagca agcggccgct gatcttcaga cctggaggag
     1321 gagatatgag ggacaattgg agaagtgaat tatataaata taaagtagta aaaattgaac
     1381 cattaggagt agcacccacc aaggcaaaga gaagagtggt gcagagagaa aaaagagcag
     1441 tgggaatagg agctttgttc cttgggttct tgggagcagc aggaagcact atgggcgcag
     1501 cgtcaatgac gctgacggta caggccagac aattattgtc tggtatagtg cagcagcaga
     1561 acaatttgct gagggctatt gaggcgcaac agcatctgtt gcaactcaca gtctggggca
     1621 tcaagcagct ccaggcaaga atcctggctg tggaaagata cctaaaggat caacagctcc
     1681 tggggatttg gggttgctct ggaaaactca tttgcaccac tgctgtgcct tggaatgcta
     1741 gttggagtaa taaatctctg gaacagattt ggaatcacac gacctggatg gagtgggaca
     1801 gagaaattaa caattacaca agcttaatac actccttaat tgaagaatcg caaaaccagc
     1861 aagaaaagaa tgaacaagaa ttattggaat tagataaatg ggcaagtttg tggaattggt
     1921 ttaacataac aaattggctg tggtatataa aattattcat aatgatagta ggaggcttgg
     1981 taggtttaag aatagttttt gctgtacttt ctatagtgaa tagagttagg cagggatatt
     2041 caccattatc gtttcagacc cacctcccaa ccccgagggg acccgacagg cccgaaggaa
     2101 tagaagaaga aggtggagag agagacagag acagatccat tcgattagtg aacggatcgg
     2161 cactgcgtgc gccaattctg cagacaaatg gcagtattca tccacaattt taaaagaaaa
     2221 ggggggattg gggggtacag tgcaggggaa agaatagtag acataatagc aacagacata
     2281 caaactaaag aattacaaaa acaaattaca aaaattcaaa attttcgggt ttattacagg
     2341 gacagcagag atccagtttg gttaatgatc tcgagtttac cactccctat cagtgataga
     2401 gaaaagtgaa agtcgagttt accactccct atcagtgata gagaaaagtg aaagtcgagt
     2461 ttaccactcc ctatcagtga tagagaaaag tgaaagtcga gtttaccact ccctatcagt
     2521 gatagagaaa agtgaaagtc gagtttacca ctccctatca gtgatagaga aaagtgaaag
     2581 tcgagtttac cactccctat cagtgataga gaaaagtgaa agtcgagttt accactccct
     2641 atcagtgata gagaaaagtg aaagtcgagc tcggtacccg ggtcgagtag gcgtgtacgg
     2701 tgggaggcct atataagcag agctcgttta gtgaaccgtc agatcgcctg gagacgccat
     2761 ccacgctgtt ttgacctcca tagaagacac cgggaccgat ccagcctccg cggccccgaa
     2821 ttcatggcgg gacacctggc ttcggatttc gccttctcgc cccctccagg tggtggaggt
     2881 gatgggccag gggggccgga gccgggctgg gttgatcctc ggacctggct aagcttccaa
     2941 ggccctcctg gagggccagg aatcgggccg ggggttgggc caggctctga ggtgtggggg
     3001 attcccccat gccccccgcc gtatgagttc tgtgggggga tggcgtactg tgggccccag
     3061 gttggagtgg ggctagtgcc ccaaggcggc ttggagacct ctcagcctga gggcgaagca
     3121 ggagtcgggg tggagagcaa ctccgatggg gcctccccgg agccctgcac cgtcacccct
     3181 ggtgccgtga agctggagaa ggagaagctg gagcaaaacc cggaggagtc ccaggacatc
     3241 aaagctctgc agaaagaact cgagcaattt gccaagctcc tgaagcagaa gaggatcacc
     3301 ctgggatata cacaggccga tgtggggctc accctggggg ttctatttgg gaaggtattc
     3361 agccaaacga ccatctgccg ctttgaggct ctgcagctta gcttcaagaa catgtgtaag
     3421 ctgcggccct tgctgcagaa gtgggtggag gaagctgaca acaatgaaaa tcttcaggag
     3481 atatgcaaag cagaaaccct cgtgcaggcc cgaaagagaa agcgaaccag tatcgagaac
     3541 cgagtgagag gcaacctgga gaatttgttc ctgcagtgcc cgaaacccac actgcagcag
     3601 atcagccaca tcgcccagca gcttgggctc gagaaggatg tggtccgagt gtggttctgt
     3661 aaccggcgcc agaagggcaa gcgatcaagc agcgactatg cacaacgaga ggattttgag
     3721 gctgctgggt ctcctttctc agggggacca gtgtcctttc ctctggcccc agggccccat
     3781 tttggtaccc caggctatgg gagccctcac ttcactgcac tgtactcctc ggtccctttc
     3841 cctgaggggg aagcctttcc ccctgtctcc gtcaccactc tgggctctcc catgcattca
     3901 aactgagaat tcgatatcaa gcttatcgat aatcaacctc tggattacaa aatttgtgaa
     3961 agattgactg gtattcttaa ctatgttgct ccttttacgc tatgtggata cgctgcttta
     4021 atgcctttgt atcatgctat tgcttcccgt atggctttca ttttctcctc cttgtataaa
     4081 tcctggttgc tgtctcttta tgaggagttg tggcccgttg tcaggcaacg tggcgtggtg
     4141 tgcactgtgt ttgctgacgc aacccccact ggttggggca ttgccaccac ctgtcagctc
     4201 ctttccggga ctttcgcttt ccccctccct attgccacgg cggaactcat cgccgcctgc
     4261 cttgcccgct gctggacagg ggctcggctg ttgggcactg acaattccgt ggtgttgtcg
     4321 gggaaatcat cgtcctttcc ttggctgctc gcctgtgttg ccacctggat tctgcgcggg
     4381 acgtccttct gctacgtccc ttcggccctc aatccagcgg accttccttc ccgcggcctg
     4441 ctgccggctc tgcggcctct tccgcgtctt cgccttcgcc ctcagacgag tcggatctcc
     4501 ctttgggccg cctccccgca tcgataccgt cgacctcgag acctagaaaa acatggagca
     4561 atcacaagta gcaatacagc agctaccaat gctgattgtg cctggctaga agcacaagag
     4621 gaggaggagg tgggttttcc agtcacacct caggtacctt taagaccaat gacttacaag
     4681 gcagctgtag atcttagcca ctttttaaaa gaaaaggggg gactggaagg gctaattcac
     4741 tcccaacgaa gacaagatat ccttgatctg tggatctacc acacacaagg ctacttccct
     4801 gattggcaga actacacacc agggccaggg atcagatatc cactgacctt tggatggtgc
     4861 tacaagctag taccagttga gcaagagaag gtagaagaag ccaatgaagg agagaacacc
     4921 cgcttgttac accctgtgag cctgcatggg atggatgacc cggagagaga agtattagag
     4981 tggaggtttg acagccgcct agcatttcat cacatggccc gagagctgca tccggactcg
     5041 agataacttc gtataatgta tgctatacga agttattccg gactgtactg ggtctctctg
     5101 gttagaccag atctgagcct gggagctctc tggctaacta gggaacccac tgcttaagcc
     5161 tcaataaagc ttgccttgag tgcttcaagt agtgtgtgcc cgtctgttgt gtgactctgg
     5221 taactagaga tccctcagac ccttttagtc agtgtggaaa atctctagca gggcccgttt
     5281 aaacccgctg atcagcctcg actgtgcctt ctagttgcca gccatctgtt gtttgcccct
     5341 cccccgtgcc ttccttgacc ctggaaggtg ccactcccac tgtcctttcc taataaaatg
     5401 aggaaattgc atcgcattgt ctgagtaggt gtcattctat tctggggggt ggggtggggc
     5461 aggacagcaa gggggaggat tgggaagaca atagcaggca tgtgagcaaa aggccagcaa
     5521 aaggccagga accgtaaaaa ggccgcgttg ctggcgtttt tccataggct ccgcccccct
     5581 gacgagcatc acaaaaatcg acgctcaagt cagaggtggc gaaacccgac aggactataa
     5641 agataccagg cgtttccccc tggaagctcc ctcgtgcgct ctcctgttcc gaccctgccg
     5701 cttaccggat acctgtccgc ctttctccct tcgggaagcg tggcgctttc tcatagctca
     5761 cgctgtaggt atctcagttc ggtgtaggtc gttcgctcca agctgggctg tgtgcacgaa
     5821 ccccccgttc agcccgaccg ctgcgcctta tccggtaact atcgtcttga gtccaacccg
     5881 gtaagacacg acttatcgcc actggcagca gccactggta acaggattag cagagcgagg
     5941 tatgtaggcg gtgctacaga gttcttgaag tggtggccta actacggcta cactagaaga
     6001 acagtatttg gtatctgcgc tctgctgaag ccagttacct tcggaaaaag agttggtagc
     6061 tcttgatccg gcaaacaaac caccgctggt agcggtggtt tttttgtttg caagcagcag
     6121 attacgcgca gaaaaaaagg atctcaagaa gatcctttga tcttttctac ggggtctgac
     6181 gctcagtgga acgaaaactc acgttaaggg attttggtca tgagattatc aaaaaggatc
     6241 ttcacctaga tccttttaaa ttaaaaatga agttttaaat caatctaaag tatatatgag
     6301 taaacttggt ctgacagtta ccaatgctta atcagtgagg cacctatctc agcgatctgt
     6361 ctatttcgtt catccatagt tgcctgactc cccgtcgtgt agataactac gatacgggag
     6421 ggcttaccat ctggccccag tgctgcaatg ataccgcgag acccacgctc accggctcca
     6481 gatttatcag caataaacca gccagccgga agggccgagc gcagaagtgg tcctgcaact
     6541 ttatccgcct ccatccagtc tattaattgt tgccgggaag ctagagtaag tagttcgcca
     6601 gttaatagtt tgcgcaacgt tgttgccatt gctacaggca tcgtggtgtc acgctcgtcg
     6661 tttggtatgg cttcattcag ctccggttcc caacgatcaa ggcgagttac atgatccccc
     6721 atgttgtgca aaaaagcggt tagctccttc ggtcctccga tcgttgtcag aagtaagttg
     6781 gccgcagtgt tatcactcat ggttatggca gcactgcata attctcttac tgtcatgcca
     6841 tccgtaagat gcttttctgt gactggtgag tactcaacca agtcattctg agaatagtgt
     6901 atgcggcgac cgagttgctc ttgcccggcg tcaatacggg ataataccgc gccacatagc
     6961 agaactttaa aagtgctcat cattggaaaa cgttcttcgg ggcgaaaact ctcaaggatc
     7021 ttaccgctgt tgagatccag ttcgatgtaa cccactcgtg cacccaactg atcttcagca
     7081 tcttttactt tcaccagcgt ttctgggtga gcaaaaacag gaaggcaaaa tgccgcaaaa
     7141 aagggaataa gggcgacacg gaaatgttga atactcatac tcttcctttt tcaatattat
     7201 tgaagcattt atcagggtta ttgtctcatg agcggataca tatttgaatg tatttagaaa
     7261 aataaacaaa taggggttcc gcgcacattt ccccgaaaag tgccacctga cgtcgacgga
     7321 tcgggagatc tcccgatccc ctatggtgca ctctcagtac aatctgctct gatgccgcat
     7381 agttaagcca gtatctgctc cctgcttgtg tgttggaggt cgctgagtag tgcgcgagca
     7441 aaatttaagc tacaacaagg caaggcttga ccgacaattg catgaagaat ctgcttaggg
     7501 ttaggcgttt tgcgctgctt cgcgatgtac gggccagata ta
//
