[The description below was written by a language model from this plasmid's Addgene catalogue record and the feature table of its GenBank file.]
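Description:
FUW-tetO-lox-hOCT4 is an HIV-1-based lentiviral transfer plasmid built on the FUW backbone for doxycycline-inducible, Cre-excisable expression of human OCT4 (POU5F1) in mammalian cells. It is propagated in E. coli from a high-copy ColE1/pUC-type origin under ampicillin selection (AmpR/bla). No mammalian selection marker or reporter is annotated. A CMV enhancer/promoter placed upstream of a truncated 5' LTR drives transcription of the viral genome in packaging cells. The genome carries the Psi packaging signal, the RRE for Rev-dependent nuclear export, the cPPT/CTS, and a WPRE that enhances transcript expression. A bGH polyadenylation signal follows the 3' LTR.

The payload is the roughly 1.1 kb human OCT4 coding sequence, cloned into an EcoRI site. The insert is not annotated as a feature, but it corresponds to the gap between the promoter and the WPRE. It lies downstream of a tetracycline response element containing seven tetO copies fused to a minimal CMV promoter. Expression therefore depends on a tetracycline-controlled transactivator, which this plasmid does not encode and which must be supplied separately.

A single loxP site sits just upstream of the annotated 3' LTR segment. In designs of this kind, a loxP in the 3' LTR region is copied into the 5' LTR during reverse transcription, so the integrated provirus ends up flanked by loxP sites and can be removed by Cre. This fits the associated publication, in which induced pluripotent stem cells were derived from Parkinson's disease patients and then freed of the viral reprogramming factors. The vector is typically used for inducible reprogramming of human somatic cells, with the OCT4 transgene excised afterwards.
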