Addgene plasmid #20728: FUW-tetO-lox-hOCT4
Depositing lab: Rudolf Jaenisch. Depositing organization: Whitehead Institute for Biomedical Research. Publication: Parkinson's disease patient-derived induced pluripotent stem cells free of viral reprogramming factors. Soldner F, Hockemeyer D, Beard C, Gao Q, Bell GW, Cook EG, Hargus G, Blak A, Cooper O, Mitalipova M, Isacson O, Jaenisch R. Cell. 2009 Mar 6. 136(5):964-77. 10.1016/j.cell.2009.02.013 PubMed 19269371.
Backbone
  Vector backbone: FUW
  Backbone manufacturer: Carlos Lois
  Backbone size w/o insert (bp): 6454
  Vector type: Mammalian Expression, Lentiviral
Growth in bacteria
  Bacterial resistance: Ampicillin, 100 μg/mL
  Growth temperature: 37°C
  Growth strain: Stbl3
  Growth instructions: TOP10, 37C
  Copy number: High Copy
Gene/Insert
  Gene/Insert name: OCT4 (alt name: POU5f1)
  Species: H. sapiens (human)
  Insert size (bp): 1083
  Entrez Gene: POU5F1 (a.k.a. OCT3, OCT4, OCT4Borf1, OTF-3, OTF3, OTF4, Oct-3, Oct-4, Oct3/4)
  Cloning method: Restriction Enzyme; 5′ cloning site EcoRI (not destroyed); 3′ cloning site EcoRI (not destroyed)
  Sequencing primers: 5′ LNCX
Terms and licenses: Academic/Nonprofit Terms; Industry Terms: Not Available to Industry
How to cite: FUW-tetO-lox-hOCT4 was a gift from Rudolf Jaenisch (Addgene plasmid # 20728 ; http://n2t.net/addgene:20728 ; RRID:Addgene_20728)
