>Addgene plasmid #20728 | FUW-tetO-lox-hOCT4 | addgene partial sequence | sequence record 26584 | 20728 with LNCX
CGCTGTTTTGACCTCCATAGAAGACACCGGGGACCGATCCAGCCTCCGCGGCCCCGAATTCGCCACCATG
GCGGGACACCTGGCTTCAGATTTTGCCTTCTCGCCCCCTCCAGGTGGTGGAGGTGATGGGCCAGGGGGGC
CGGAGCCGGGCTGGGTTGATCCTCGGACCTGGCTAAGCTTCCAAGGCCCTCCTGGAGGGCCAGGAATCGG
GCCGGGGGTTGGGCCAGGCTCTGAGGTGTGGGGGATTCCCCCATGCCCCCCGCCGTATGAGTTCTGTGGG
GGGATGGCGTACTGTGGGCCCCAGGTTGGAGTGGGGC
