>Addgene plasmid #20728 | FUW-tetO-lox-hOCT4 | addgene partial sequence | sequence record 26585 | 20728 with LNCX
CGCTGTTTTGACCTCCATAGAAGACACCGGGACCGATCCAGCCTCCGCGGCCCCGAATTCGCCACCATGG
CGGGACACCTGGCTTCAGATTTTGCCTTCTCGCCCCCTCCAGGTGGTGGAGGTGATGGGCCAGGGGGGCC
GGAGCCGGGCTGGGTTGATCCTCGGACCTGGCTAAGCTTCCAAGGCCCTCCTGGAGGGCCAGGAATCGGG
CCGGGGGTTGGGCCAGGCTCTGAGGTGTGGGGGATTCCCCCATGCCCCCCGCCGTATGAGTTCTGTGGGG
GGATGGCGTACTGTGGGCCCCAGGTTGGAGTGGGGCTAGTGCCCCAAGGCGGCTTGGA
